>Addgene plasmid #76913 | PRKCH gRNA (BRDN0001147361) | addgene full sequence | sequence record 186750 | Addgene Assembled Sequence
CCCGGGTGCAAAGATGGATAAAGTTTTAAACAGAGAGGAATCTTTGCAGCTAATGGACCTTCTAGGTCTT
GAAAGGAGTGGGAATTGGCTCCGGTGCCCGTCAGTGGGCAGAGCGCACATCGCCCACAGTCCCCGAGAAG
TTGGGGGGAGGGGTCGGCAATTGATCCGGTGCCTAGAGAAGGTGGCGCGGGGTAAACTGGGAAAGTGATG
TCGTGTACTGGCTCCGCCTTTTTCCCGAGGGTGGGGGAGAACCGTATATAAGTGCAGTAGTCGCCGTGAA
CGTTCTTTTTCGCAACGGGTTTGCCGCCAGAACACAGGTAAGTGCCGTGTGTGGTTCCCGCGGGCCTGGC
CTCTTTACGGGTTATGGCCCTTGCGTGCCTTGAATTACTTCCACCTGGCTGCAGTACGTGATTCTTGATC
CCGAGCTTCGGGTTGGAAGTGGGTGGGAGAGTTCGAGGCCTTGCGCTTAAGGAGCCCCTTCGCCTCGTGC
TTGAGTTGAGGCCTGGCCTGGGCGCTGGGGCCGCCGCGTGCGAATCTGGTGGCACCTTCGCGCCTGTCTC
GCTGCTTTCGATAAGTCTCTAGCCATTTAAAATTTTTGATGACCTGCTGCGACGCTTTTTTTCTGGCAAG
ATAGTCTTGTAAATGCGGGCCAAGATCTGCACACTGGTATTTCGGTTTTTGGGGCCGCGGGCGGCGACGG
GGCCCGTGCGTCCCAGCGCACATGTTCGGCGAGGCGGGGCCTGCGAGCGCGGCCACCGAGAATCGGACGG
GGGTAGTCTCAAGCTGGCCGGCCTGCTCTGGTGCCTGGCCTCGCGCCGCCGTGTATCGCCCCGCCCTGGG
CGGCAAGGCTGGCCCGGTCGGCACCAGTTGCGTGAGCGGAAAGATGGCCGCTTCCCGGCCCTGCTGCAGG
GAGCTCAAAATGGAGGACGCGGCGCTCGGGAGAGCGGGCGGGTGAGTCACCCACACAAAGGAAAAGGGCC
TTTCCGTCCTCAGCCGTCGCTTCATGTGACTCCACGGAGTACCGGGCGCCGTCCAGGCACCTCGATTAGT
TCTCGAGCTTTTGGAGTACGTCGTCTTTAGGTTGGGGGGAGGGGTTTTATGCGATGGAGTTTCCCCACAC
TGAGTGGGTGGAGACTGAAGTTAGGCCAGCTTGGCACTTGATGTAATTCTCCTTGGAATTTGCCCTTTTT
GAGTTTGGATCTTGGTTCATTCTCAAGCCTCAGACAGTGGTTCAAAGTTTTTTTCTTCCATTTCAGGTGT
CGTGACGTACGGCCACCATGACCGAGTACAAGCCCACGGTGCGCCTCGCCACCCGCGACGACGTCCCCAG
GGCCGTACGCACCCTCGCCGCCGCGTTCGCCGACTACCCCGCCACGCGCCACACCGTCGATCCGGACCGC
CACATCGAGCGGGTCACCGAGCTGCAAGAACTCTTCCTCACGCGCGTCGGGCTCGACATCGGCAAGGTGT
GGGTCGCGGACGACGGCGCCGCCGTGGCGGTCTGGACCACGCCGGAGAGCGTCGAAGCGGGGGCGGTGTT
CGCCGAGATCGGCCCGCGCATGGCCGAGTTGAGCGGTTCCCGGCTGGCCGCGCAGCAACAGATGGAAGGC
CTCCTGGCGCCGCACCGGCCCAAGGAGCCCGCGTGGTTCCTGGCCACCGTCGGAGTCTCGCCCGACCACC
AGGGCAAGGGTCTGGGCAGCGCCGTCGTGCTCCCCGGAGTGGAGGCGGCCGAGCGCGCCGGGGTGCCCGC
CTTCCTGGAGACCTCCGCGCCCCGCAACCTCCCCTTCTACGAGCGGCTCGGCTTCACCGTCACCGCCGAC
GTCGAGGTGCCCGAAGGACCGCGCACCTGGTGCATGACCCGCAAGCCCGGTGCCTGAACGCGTTAAGTCG
ACAATCAACCTCTGGATTACAAAATTTGTGAAAGATTGACTGGTATTCTTAACTATGTTGCTCCTTTTAC
GCTATGTGGATACGCTGCTTTAATGCCTTTGTATCATGCTATTGCTTCCCGTATGGCTTTCATTTTCTCC
TCCTTGTATAAATCCTGGTTGCTGTCTCTTTATGAGGAGTTGTGGCCCGTTGTCAGGCAACGTGGCGTGG
TGTGCACTGTGTTTGCTGACGCAACCCCCACTGGTTGGGGCATTGCCACCACCTGTCAGCTCCTTTCCGG
GACTTTCGCTTTCCCCCTCCCTATTGCCACGGCGGAACTCATCGCCGCCTGCCTTGCCCGCTGCTGGACA
GGGGCTCGGCTGTTGGGCACTGACAATTCCGTGGTGTTGTCGGGGAAATCATCGTCCTTTCCTTGGCTGC
TCGCCTGTGTTGCCACCTGGATTCTGCGCGGGACGTCCTTCTGCTACGTCCCTTCGGCCCTCAATCCAGC
GGACCTTCCTTCCCGCGGCCTGCTGCCGGCTCTGCGGCCTCTTCCGCGTCTTCGCCTTCGCCCTCAGACG
AGTCGGATCTCCCTTTGGGCCGCCTCCCCGCGTCGACTTTAAGACCAATGACTTACAAGGCAGCTGTAGA
TCTTAGCCACTTTTTAAAAGAAAAGGGGGGACTGGAAGGGCTAATTCACTCCCAACGAAGACAAGATCTG
CTTTTTGCTTGTACTGGGTCTCTCTGGTTAGACCAGATCTGAGCCTGGGAGCTCTCTGGCTAACTAGGGA
ACCCACTGCTTAAGCCTCAATAAAGCTTGCCTTGAGTGCTTCAAGTAGTGTGTGCCCGTCTGTTGTGTGA
CTCTGGTAACTAGAGATCCCTCAGACCCTTTTAGTCAGTGTGGAAAATCTCTAGCAGTACGTATAGTAGT
TCATGTCATCTTATTATTCAGTATTTATAACTTGCAAAGAAATGAATATCAGAGAGTGAGAGGAACTTGT
TTATTGCAGCTTATAATGGTTACAAATAAAGCAATAGCATCACAAATTTCACAAATAAAGCATTTTTTTC
ACTGCATTCTAGTTGTGGTTTGTCCAAACTCATCAATGTATCTTATCATGTCTGGCTCTAGCTATCCCGC
CCCTAACTCCGCCCATCCCGCCCCTAACTCCGCCCAGTTCCGCCCATTCTCCGCCCCATGGCTGACTAAT
TTTTTTTATTTATGCAGAGGCCGAGGCCGCCTCGGCCTCTGAGCTATTCCAGAAGTAGTGAGGAGGCTTT
TTTGGAGGCCTAGGGACGTACCCAATTCGCCCTATAGTGAGTCGTATTACGCGCGCTCACTGGCCGTCGT
TTTACAACGTCGTGACTGGGAAAACCCTGGCGTTACCCAACTTAATCGCCTTGCAGCACATCCCCCTTTC
GCCAGCTGGCGTAATAGCGAAGAGGCCCGCACCGATCGCCCTTCCCAACAGTTGCGCAGCCTGAATGGCG
AATGGG
[124 nt withheld, positions 3367-3490]
C
[91 nt withheld, positions 3492-3582]
A
[49 nt withheld, positions 3584-3632]
CCTTTGACGTTGGAGTCCACGTTCTTT
[37 nt withheld, positions 3660-3696]
ACCCTATCTCGGTCTATTCTTTTGATTTATAAGGGATTTTGCCGATTTCGGCCTATTGGTTAAAAAATGA
GCTGATTTAACAAAAATTTAACGCGAATTTTAACAAAATATTAACGCTTACAATTTAGGTGGCACTTTTC
GGGGAAATGTGCGCGGAACCCCTATTTGTTTATTTTTCTAAATACATTCAAATATGTATCCGCTCATGAG
ACAATAACCCTGATAAATGCTTCAATAATATTGAAAAAGGAAGAGTATGAGTATTCAACATTTCCGTGTC
GCCCTTATTCCCTTTTTTGCGGCATTTTGCCTTCCTGTTTTTGCTCACCCAGAAACGCTGGTGAAAGTAA
AAGATGCTGAAGATCAGTTGGGTGCACGAGTGGGTTACATCGAACTGGATCTCAACAGCGGTAAGATCCT
TGAGAGTTTTCGCCCCGAAGAACGTTTTCCAATGATGAGCACTTTTAAAGTTCTGCTATGTGGCGCGGTA
TTATCCCGTATTGACGCCGGGCAAGAGCAACTCGGTCGCCGCATACACTATTCTCAGAATGACTTGGTTG
AGTACTCACCAGTCACAGAAAAGCATCTTACGGATGGCATGACAGTAAGAGAATTATGCAGTGCTGCCAT
AACCATGAGTGATAACACTGCGGCCAACTTACTTCTGACAACGATCGGAGGACCGAAGGAGCTAACCGCT
TTTTTGCACAACATGGGGGATCATGTAACTCGCCTTGATCGTTGGGAACCGGAGCTGAATGAAGCCATAC
CAAACGACGAGCGTGACACCACGATGCCTGTAGCAATGGCAACAACGTTGCGCAAACTATTAACTGGCGA
ACTACTTACTCTAGCTTCCCGGCAACAATTAATAGACTGGATGGAGGCGGATAAAGTTGCAGGACCACTT
CTGCGCTCGGCCCTTCCGGCTGGCTGGTTTATTGCTGATAAATCTGGAGCCGGTGAGCGTGGGTCTCGCG
GTATCATTGCAGCACTGGGGCCAGATGGTAAGCCCTCCCGTATCGTAGTTATCTACACGACGGGGAGTCA
GGCAACTATGGATGAACGAAATAGACAGATCGCTGAGATAGGTGCCTCACTGATTAAGCATTGGTAACTG
TCAGACCAAGTTTACTCATATATACTTTAGATTGATTTAAAACTTCATTTTTAATTTAAAAGGATCTAGG
TGAAGATCCTTTTTGATAATCTCATGACCAAAATCCCTTAACGTGAGTTTTCGTTCCACTGAGCGTCAGA
CCCCGTAGAAAAGATCAAAGGATCTTCTTGAGATCCTTTTTTTCTGCGCGTAATCTGCTGCTTGCAAACA
AAAAAACCACCGCTACCAGCGGTGGTTTGTTTGCCGGATCAAGAGCTACCAACTCTTTTTCCGAAGGTAA
CTGGCTTCAGCAGAGCGCAGATACCAAATACTGTTCTTCTAGTGTAGCCGTAGTTAGGCCACCACTTCAA
GAACTCTGTAGCACCGCCTACATACCTCGCTCTGCTAATCCTGTTACCAGTGGCTGCTGCCAGTGGCGAT
AAGTCGTGTCTTACCGGGTTGGACTCAAGACGATAGTTACCGGATAAGGCGCAGCGGTCGGGCTGAACGG
GGGGTTCGTGCACACAGCCCAGCTTGGAGCGAACGACCTACACCGAACTGAGATACCTACAGCGTGAGCT
ATGAGAAAGCGCCACGCTTCCCGAAGGGAGAAAGGCGGACAGGTATCCGGTAAGCGGCAGGGTCGGAACA
GGAGAGCGCACGAGGGAGCTTCCAGGGGGAAACGCCTGGTATCTTTATAGTCCTGTCGGGTTTCGCCACC
TCTGACTTGAGCGTCGATTTTTGTGATGCTCGTCAGGGGGGCGGAGCCTATGGAAAAACGCCAGCAACGC
GGCCTTTTTACGGTTCCTGGCCTTTTGCTGGCCTTTTGCTCACATGTTCTTTCCTGCGTTATCCCCTGAT
TCTGTGGATAACCGTATTACCGCCTTTGAGTGAGCTGATACCGCTCGCCGCAGCCGAACGACCGAGCGCA
GCGAGTCAGTGAGCGAGGAAGCGGAAGAGCGCCCAATACGCAAACCGCCTCTCCCCGCGCGTTGGCCGAT
TCATTAATGCAGCTGGCACGACAGGTTTCCCGACTGGAAAGCGGGCAGTGAGCGCAACGCAATTAATGTG
AGTTAGCTCACTCATTAGGCACCCCAGGCTTTACACTTTATGCTTCCGGCTCGTATGTTGTGTGGAATTG
TGAGCGGATAACAATTTCACACAGGAAACAGCTATGACCATGATTACGCCAAGCGCGCAATTAACCCTCA
CTAAAGGGAACAAAAGCTGGAGCTGCAAGCTTAATGTAGTCTTATGCAATACTCTTGTAGTCTTGCAACA
TGGTAACGATGAGTTAGCAACATGCCTTACAAGGAGAGAAAAAGCACCGTGCATGCCGATTGGTGGAAGT
AAGGTGGTACGATCGTGCCTTATTAGGAAGGCAACAGACGGGTCTGACATGGATTGGACGAACCACTGAA
TTGCCGCATTGCAGAGATATTGTATTTAAGTGCCTAGCTCGATACATAAACGGGTCTCTCTGGTTAGACC
AGATCTGAGCCTGGGAGCTCTCTGGCTAACTAGGGAACCCACTGCTTAAGCCTCAATAAAGCTTGCCTTG
AGTGCTTCAAGTAGTGTGTGCCCGTCTGTTGTGTGACTCTGGTAACTAGAGATCCCTCAGACCCTTTTAG
TCAGTGTGGAAAATCTCTAGCAGTGGCGCCCGAACAGGGACTTGAAAGCGAAAGGGAAACCAGAGGAGCT
CTCTCGACGCAGGACTCGGCTTGCTGAAGCGCGCACGGCAAGAGGCGAGGGGCGGCGACTGGTGAGTACG
CCAAAAATTTTGACTAGCGGAGGCTAGAAGGAGAGAGATGGGTGCGAGAGCGTCAGTATTAAGCGGGGGA
GAATTAGATCGCGATGGGAAAAAATTCGGTTAAGGCCAGGGGGAAAGAAAAAATATAAATTAAAACATAT
AGTATGGGCAAGCAGGGAGCTAGAACGATTCGCAGTTAATCCTGGCCTGTTAGAAACATCAGAAGGCTGT
AGACAAATACTGGGACAGCTACAACCATCCCTTCAGACAGGATCAGAAGAACTTAGATCATTATATAATA
CAGTAGCAACCCTCTATTGTGTGCATCAAAGGATAGAGATAAAAGACACCAAGGAAGCTTTAGACAAGAT
AGAGGAAGAGCAAAACAAAAGTAAGACCACCGCACAGCAAGCGGCCGCTGATCTTCAGACCTGGAGGAGG
AGATATGAGGGACAATTGGAGAAGTGAATTATATAAATATAAAGTAGTAAAAATTGAACCATTAGGAGTA
GCACCCACCAAGGCAAAGAGAAGAGTGGTGCAGAGAGAAAAAAGAGCAGTGGGAATAGGAGCTTTGTTCC
TTGGGTTCTTGGGAGCAGCAGGAAGCACTATGGGCGCAGCGTCAATGACGCTGACGGTACAGGCCAGACA
ATTATTGTCTGGTATAGTGCAGCAGCAGAACAATTTGCTGAGGGCTATTGAGGCGCAACAGCATCTGTTG
CAACTCACAGTCTGGGGCATCAAGCAGCTCCAGGCAAGAATCCTGGCTGTGGAAAGATACCTAAAGGATC
AACAGCTCCTGGGGATTTGGGGTTGCTCTGGAAAACTCATTTGCACCACTGCTGTGCCTTGGAATGCTAG
TTGGAGTAATAAATCTCTGGAACAGATTTGGAATCACACGACCTGGATGGAGTGGGACAGAGAAATTAAC
AATTACACAAGCTTAATACACTCCTTAATTGAAGAATCGCAAAACCAGCAAGAAAAGAATGAACAAGAAT
TATTGGAATTAGATAAATGGGCAAGTTTGTGGAATTGGTTTAACATAACAAATTGGCTGTGGTATATAAA
ATTATTCATAATGATAGTAGGAGGCTTGGTAGGTTTAAGAATAGTTTTTGCTGTACTTTCTATAGTGAAT
AGAGTTAGGCAGGGATATTCACCATTATCGTTTCAGACCCACCTCCCAACCCCGAGGGGACCCAGAGAGG
GCCTATTTCCCATGATTCCTTCATATTTGCATATACGATACAAGGCTGTTAGAGAGATAATTAGAATTAA
TTTGACTGTAAACACAAAGATATTAGTACAAAATACGTGACGTAGAAAGTAATAATTTCTTGGGTAGTTT
GCAGTTTTAAAATTATGTTTTAAAATGGACTATCATATGCTTACCGTAACTTGAAAGTATTTCGATTTCT
TGGCTTTATATATCTTGTGGAAAGGACGAAACACCGGCTACTCACCCAACCCTCGAGTTTTAGAGCTAGA
AATAGCAAGTTAAAATAAGGCTAGTCCGTTATCAACTTGAAAAAGTGGCACCGAGTCGGTGCTTTTTTAA
GCTTGGCGTAACTAGATCTTGAGACAAATGGCAGTATTCATCCACAATTTTAAAAGAAAAGGGGGGATTG
GGGGGTACAGTGCAGGGGAAAGAATAGTAGACATAATAGCAACAGACATACAAACTAAAGAATTACAAAA
ACAAATTACAAAAATTCAAAATTTTCGGGTTTATTACAGGGACAGCAGAGATCCACTTTGGCGCCGGCTC
GAGGGGG
Features (pLannotate 1.2.2; 29 found; start..end, strand, type, name):
     14..80      +  CDS            small t antigen (fragment): SV40 (simian virus 40) small t antigen
    106..317     +  promoter       EF-1α core promoter: core promoter for human elongation factor EF-1α
    318..1256    +  intron         EF-1α intron A: intron upstream of the start codon of human EF-1α
   1278..1877    +  CDS            PuroR (fragment): puromycin N-acetyltransferase; pac from Streptomyces; confers resistance to puromycin
   1893..2481    +  misc_feature   WPRE: woodchuck hepatitis virus posttranscriptional regulatory element
   2532..2551    +  misc_feature   cPPT/CTS (fragment): central polypurine tract and central termination sequence of HIV-1
   2553..2786    +  LTR            3' LTR (ΔU3): self-inactivating 3' long terminal repeat (LTR) from HIV-1
   2864..2985    +  polyA_signal   SV40 poly(A) signal: SV40 polyadenylation signal
   3025..3160    +  rep_origin     SV40 ori: SV40 origin of replication
   3181..3199    -  promoter       T7 promoter: promoter for bacteriophage T7 RNA polymerase
   3207..3362    +  CDS            lacZα (fragment): LacZα fragment of β-galactosidase; lacZ fragment
   3367..3795    +  rep_origin     f1 ori (sequence partly withheld): f1 bacteriophage origin of replication; arrow indicates direction of (+) strand synthesis
   3848..3952    +  promoter       AmpR promoter: bla
   3953..4813    +  CDS            AmpR: β-lactamase; bla; confers resistance to ampicillin, carbenicillin, and related antibiotics
   4984..5572    +  rep_origin     ori: high-copy-number ColE1/pMB1/pBR322/pUC origin of replication
   5755..5847    +  CDS            lacI (fragment): lac repressor; lacI; The lac repressor binds to the lac operator to inhibit transcription in E. coli. This inhibition can be relieved by adding lactose or isopropyl-β-D-thiogalactopyranoside (IPTG).
   5860..5881    +  protein_bind   CAP binding site: CAP binding activates transcription in the presence of cAMP. E. coli catabolite activator protein
   5896..5926    +  promoter       lac promoter: promoter for the E. coli lac operon
   5934..5950    +  protein_bind   lac operator: The lac repressor binds to the lac operator to inhibit transcription in E. coli. This inhibition can be relieved by adding lactose or isopropyl-β-D-thiogalactopyranoside (IPTG). lac repressor encoded by lacI
   5995..6013    +  promoter       T3 promoter: promoter for bacteriophage T3 RNA polymerase
   6041..6267    +  promoter       RSV promoter: Rous sarcoma virus enhancer/promoter
   6268..6448    +  LTR            5' LTR (truncated): truncated 5' long terminal repeat (LTR) from HIV-1
   6495..6620    +  misc_feature   HIV-1 Ψ: packaging signal of human immunodeficiency virus type 1
   6604..6967    +  CDS            HIV-1 gag (fragment): gag protein from human immunodeficiency virus 1; gag
   7113..7346    +  misc_feature   RRE: The Rev response element (RRE) of HIV-1 allows for Rev-dependent mRNA export from the nucleus to the cytoplasm.
   7723..7749    +  CDS            Rev (fragment): human immunodeficiency virus 1 (HIV-1) Rev protein; rev; enhances nuclear export of unspliced and incompletely spliced viral mRNAs
   7753..7993    +  promoter       U6 promoter: RNA polymerase III promoter for human U6 snRNA
   8023..8098    +  misc_RNA       gRNA scaffold: guide RNA scaffold for the Streptococcus pyogenes CRISPR/Cas9 system
   8154..8271    +  misc_feature   cPPT/CTS: central polypurine tract and central termination sequence of HIV-1
