[The description below was written by a language model from this plasmid's Addgene catalogue record and pLannotate feature annotations shown in this document.]
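Description:
PRKCH gRNA (BRDN0001147361) is a third-generation lentiviral CRISPR guide plasmid built on the lentiGuide-Puro backbone, carrying a single guide RNA directed against human PRKCH, the gene for protein kinase C eta (designed against the NM_006255.4 transcript). It is propagated in E. coli as a high-copy plasmid through a ColE1/pUC-type origin with ampicillin selection from the β-lactamase gene. The bacterial portion also contains an f1 origin, lac regulatory remnants, and T7 and T3 promoters inherited from the parent vector. An SV40 poly(A) signal and SV40 origin lie just outside the viral 3' end.

The transfer cassette is transcribed from an RSV promoter fused to a truncated HIV-1 5' LTR, which makes genomic RNA production Tat-independent. It includes the Ψ packaging signal with a partial gag sequence, the Rev response element for nuclear export, a cPPT/CTS element, and a self-inactivating ΔU3 3' LTR. Within this frame, a human U6 RNA polymerase III promoter drives the PRKCH-specific spacer joined to the Streptococcus pyogenes gRNA scaffold. Downstream, the EF-1α core promoter with its intron A expresses puromycin N-acetyltransferase, followed by a WPRE to enhance transcript expression, so that transduced mammalian cells can be selected with puromycin.

The plasmid does not encode Cas9, so it is intended for use with a separate Cas9 vector or with cells that already express the nuclease. The guide belongs to a human kinome gRNA collection designed using optimized rules for on-target activity and reduced off-target effects, and it is suited to knocking out PRKCH by lentiviral delivery.
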