Addgene plasmid #76913: PRKCH gRNA (BRDN0001147361)
Purpose: 3rd generation lentiviral gRNA plasmid targeting human PRKCH
Depositing lab: John Doench & David Root. Depositing organization: Broad Institute. Publication: Optimized sgRNA design to maximize activity and minimize off-target effects of CRISPR-Cas9. Doench JG, Fusi N, Sullender M, Hegde M, Vaimberg EW, Donovan KF, Smith I, Tothova Z, Wilen C, Orchard R, Virgin HW, Listgarten J, Root DE. Nat Biotechnol. 2016 Jan 18. doi: 10.1038/nbt.3437. PubMed 26780180.
Backbone
  Vector backbone: lentiGuide-Puro
  Backbone manufacturer: Zhang Lab (Addgene plasmid # 52963)
  Vector type: Mammalian Expression, Lentiviral, CRISPR
  Selectable markers: Puromycin
Growth in bacteria
  Bacterial resistance: Ampicillin, 100 μg/mL
  Growth temperature: 37°C
  Growth strain: DH5alpha
  Copy number: High Copy
Gene/Insert
  Gene/Insert name: PRKCH (alt names: PRKCH; NM_006255.4)
  gRNA/shRNA sequence: GCTACTCACCCAACCCTCGA
  Species: H. sapiens (human)
  Entrez Gene: PRKCH (a.k.a. PKC-L, PKCL, PRKCL, nPKC-eta)
  Promoter: hU6
  Cloning method: Unknown
  Sequencing primers: 5′ U6-F; 3′ pS2-R
Terms and licenses: Academic/Nonprofit Terms; Industry Terms: Not Available to Industry
Depositor comments: The gRNA was designed to target the following Genbank reference sequence(s): NM_006255.4. Note that this plasmid does NOT contain Cas9. It should be used in conjunction with lentiCas9-Blast (Addgene #52962) or otherwise with cell lines already expressing Cas9. Browse the full kinome gRNA library at http://www.addgene.org/pooled-library/broadgpp-human-kinome/ or visit http://www.broadinstitute.org/rnai/public/ for detailed protocols and information.
How to cite: PRKCH gRNA (BRDN0001147361) was a gift from John Doench & David Root (Addgene plasmid # 76913 ; http://n2t.net/addgene:76913 ; RRID:Addgene_76913)
