>Addgene plasmid #76913 | PRKCH gRNA (BRDN0001147361) | depositor partial sequence | sequence record 144373 | Target Sequence
GCTACTCACCCAACCCTCGA
