>Addgene plasmid #76913 | PRKCH gRNA (BRDN0001147361) | addgene partial sequence | sequence record 186749 | hU6-F
TAGAAAGTAATAATTTCTTGGGTAGTTTGCAGTTTTAAAATTATGTTTTAAAATGGACTATCATATGCTT
ACCGTAACTTGAAAGTATTTCGATTTCTTGGCTTTATATATCTTGTGGAAAGGACGAAACACCGGCTACT
CACCCAACCCTCGAGTTTTAGAGCTAGAAATAGCAAGTTAAAATAAGGCTAGTCCGTTATCAACTTGAAA
AAGTGGCACCGAGTCGGTGCTTTTTTAAGCTTGGCGTAACTAGATCTTGAGACAAATGGCAGTATTCATC
CACAATTTTAAAAGAAAAGGGGGGATTGGGGGGTACAGTGCAGGGGAAAGAATAGTAGACATAATAGCAA
CAGACATACAAACTAAAGAATTACAAAAACAAATTACAAAAATTCAAAATTTTCGGGTTTATTACAGGGA
CAGCAGAGATCCACTTTGGCGCCGGCTCGAGGGGGCCCGGGTGCAAAGATGGATAAAGTTTTAAACAGAG
AGGAATCTTTGCAGCTAATGGACCTTCTAGGTCTTGAAAGGAGTGGGAATTGGCTCCGGTGCCCGTCAGT
GGGCAGAGCG
